>Addgene plasmid #106078 | hMLKL-Venus | addgene full sequence | sequence record 204702 | Addgene NGS Result
TCATGACATTAACCTATAAAAATAGGCGTATCACGAGGCCCTTTCGTCTTCAAGAATTAGCTTGGCCATT
GCATACGTTGTATCCATATCATAATATGTACATTTATATTGGCTCATGTCCAACATTACCGCCATGTTGA
CATTGATTATTGACTAGTTATTAATAGTAATCAATTACGGGGTCATTAGTTCATAGCCCATATATGGAGT
TCCGCGTTACATAACTTACGGTAAATGGCCCGCCTGGCTGACCGCCCAACGACCCCCGCCCATTGACGTC
AATAATGACGTATGTTCCCATAGTAACGCCAATAGGGACTTTCCATTGACGTCAATGGGTGGAGTATTTA
CGGTAAACTGCCCACTTGGCAGTACATCAAGTGTATCATATGCCAAGTACGCCCCCTATTGACGTCAATG
ACGGTAAATGGCCCGCCTGGCATTATGCCCAGTACATGACCTTATGGGACTTTCCTACTTGGCAGTACAT
CTACGTATTAGTCATCGCTATTACCATGGTGATGCGGTTTTGGCAGTACATCAATGGGCGTGGATAGCGG
TTTGACTCACGGGGATTTCCAAGTCTCCACCCCATTGACGTCAATGGGAGTTTGTTTTGGCACCAAAATC
AACGGGACTTTCCAAAATGTCGTAACAACTCCGCCCCATTGACGCAAATGGGCGGTAGGCGTGTACGGTG
GGAGGTCTATATAAGCAGAGCTCAATAAAAGAGCCCACAACCCCTCACTCGGCGCGCCAGTCTTCCGATA
GACTGCGTCGCCCGGGTACCCGTATTCCCAATAAAGCCTCTTGCTGTTTGCATCCGAATCGTGGTCTCGC
TGTTCCTTGGGAGGGTCTCCTCTGAGTGATTGACTACCCACGACGGGGGTCTTTCATTTGGGGGCTCGTC
CGGGATTTGGAGACCCCTGCCCAGGGACCACCGACCCACCACCGGGAGGTAAGCTGGCCAGCAACTTATC
TGTGTCTGTCCGATTGTCTAGTGTCTATGTTTGATGTTATGCGCCTGCGTCTGTACTAGTTAGCTAACTA
GCTCTGTATCTGGCGGACCCGTGGTGGAACTGACGAGTTCTGAACACCCGGCCGCAACCCTGGGAGACGT
CCCAGGGACTTTGGGGGCCGTTTTTGTGGCCCGACCTGAGGAAGGGAGTCGATGTGGAATCCGACCCCGT
CAGGATATGTGGTTCTGGTAGGAGACGAGAACCTAAAACAGTTCCCGCCTCCGTCTGAATTTTTGCTTTC
GGTTTGGAACCGAAGCCGCGCGTCTTGTCTGCTGCAGCGCTGCAGCATCGTTCTGTGTTGTCTCTGTCTG
ACTGTGTTTCTGTATTTGTCTGAAAATTAGGGCCAGACTGTTACCACTCCCTTAAGTTTGACCTTAGGTC
ACTGGAAAGATGTCGAGCGGATCGCTCACAACCAGTCGGTAGATGTCAAGAAGAGACGTTGGGTTACCTT
CTGCTCTGCAGAATGGCCAACCTTTAACGTCGGATGGCCGCGAGACGGCACCTTTAACCGAGACCTCATC
ACCCAGGTTAAGATCAAGGTCTTTTCACCTGGCCCGCATGGACACCCAGACCAGGTCCCCTACATCGTGA
CCTGGGAAGCCTTGGCTTTTGACCCCCCTCCCTGGGTCAAGCCCTTTGTACACCCTAAGCCTCCGCCTCC
TCTTCCTCCATCCGCCCCGTCTCTCCCCCTTGAACCTCCTCGTTCGACCCCGCCTCGATCCTCCCTTTAT
CCAGCCCTCACTCCTTCTCTAGGCGCCGGAATTGAAGATCTCGATGAGGCCCTTTCGTCTTCACTCGAGT
TTACTCCCTATCAGTGATAGAGAACGTATGAAGAGTTTACTCCCTATCAGTGATAGAGAACGTATGCAGA
CTTTACTCCCTATCAGTGATAGAGAACGTATAAGGAGTTTACTCCCTATCAGTGATAGAGAACGTATGAC
CAGTTTACTCCCTATCAGTGATAGAGAACGTATCTACAGTTTACTCCCTATCAGTGATAGAGAACGTATA
TCCAGTTTACTCCCTATCAGTGATAGAGAACGTATGTCGAGGTAGGCGTGTACGGTGGGCGCCTATAAAA
GCAGAGCTCGTTTAGTGAACCGTCAGATCGCCTGGAGCAATTCCACAACACTTTTGTCTTATACTTGGAT
CCATCGATACCATGGAAAATTTGAAGCATATTATCACCCTTGGCCAGGTCATCCACAAACGGTGTGAAGA
GATGAAATACTGCAAGAAACAGTGCCGGCGCCTGGGCCACCGCGTCCTCGGCCTGATCAAGCCTCTGGAG
ATGCTCCAGGACCAAGGAAAGAGGAGCGTGCCCTCTGAGAAGTTAACCACAGCCATGAACCGCTTCAAGG
CTGCCCTGGAGGAGGCTAATGGGGAGATAGAAAAGTTCAGCAATAGATCCAATATCTGCAGGTTTCTAAC
AGCAAGCCAGGACAAAATACTCTTCAAGGACGTGAACAGGAAGCTGAGTGATGTCTGGAAGGAGCTCTCG
CTGTTACTTCAGGTTGAGCAACGCATGCCTGTTTCACCCATAAGCCAAGGAGCGTCCTGGGCACAGGAAG
ATCAGCAGGATGCAGACGAAGACAGGCGAGCTTTCCAGATGCTAAGAAGAGATAATGAAAAAATAGAAGC
TTCACTGAGACGATTAGAAATCAACATGAAAGAAATCAAGGAAACTTTGAGGCAGTATTTACCACCAAAA
TGCATGCAGGAGATCCCGCAAGAGCAAATCAAGGAGATCAAGAAGGAGCAGCTTTCAGGATCCCCGTGGA
TTCTGCTAAGGGAAAATGAAGTCAGCACACTTTATAAAGGAGAATACCACAGAGCTCCAGTGGCCATAAA
AGTATTCAAAAAACTCCAGGCTGGCAGCATTGCAATAGTGAGGCAGACTTTCAATAAGGAGATCAAAACC
ATGAAGAAATTCGAATCTCCCAACATCCTGCGTATATTTGGGATTTGCATTGATGAAACAGTGACTCCGC
CTCAATTCTCCATTGTCATGGAGTACTGTGAACTCGGGACCCTGAGGGAGCTGTTGGATAGGGAAAAAGA
CCTCACACTTGGCAAGCGCATGGTCCTAGTCCTGGGGGCAGCACGAGGCCTATACCGGCTACACCATTCA
GAAGCACCTGAACTCCACGGAAAAATCAGAAGCTCAAACTTCCTGGTAACTCAAGGCTACCAAGTGAAGC
TTGCAGGATTTGAGTTGAGGAAAACACAGACTTCCATGAGTTTGGGAACTACGAGAGAAAAGACAGACAG
AGTCAAATCTACAGCATATCTCTCACCTCAGGAACTGGAAGATGTATTTTATCAATATGATGTAAAGTCT
GAAATATACAGCTTTGGAATCGTCCTCTGGGAAATCGCCACTGGAGATATCCCGTTTCAAGGCTGTAATT
CTGAGAAGATCCGCAAGCTGGTGGCTGTGAAGCGGCAGCAGGAGCCACTGGGTGAAGACTGCCCTTCAGA
GCTGCGGGAGATCATTGATGAGTGCCGGGCCCATGATCCCTCTGTGCGGCCCTCTGTGGATGAAATCTTA
AAGAAACTCTCCACCTTTTCTAAGGCGGCCGCAATGGTGAGCAAGGGCGAGGAGCTGTTCACCGGGGTGG
TGCCCATCCTGGTCGAGCTGGACGGCGACGTAAACGGCCACAAGTTCAGCGTGTCCGGCGAGGGCGAGGG
CGATGCCACCTACGGCAAGCTGACCCTGAAGCTGATCTGCACCACCGGCAAGCTGCCCGTGCCCTGGCCC
ACCCTCGTGACCACCCTGGGCTACGGCCTGCAGTGCTTCGCCCGCTACCCCGACCACATGAAGCAGCACG
ACTTCTTCAAGTCCGCCATGCCCGAAGGCTACGTCCAGGAGCGCACCATCTTCTTCAAGGACGACGGCAA
CTACAAGACCCGCGCCGAGGTGAAGTTCGAGGGCGACACCCTGGTGAACCGCATCGAGCTGAAGGGCATC
GACTTCAAGGAGGACGGCAACATCCTGGGGCACAAGCTGGAGTACAACTACAACAGCCACAACGTCTATA
TCACCGCCGACAAGCAGAAGAACGGCATCAAGGCCAACTTCAAGATCCGCCACAACATCGAGGACGGCGG
CGTGCAGCTCGCCGACCACTACCAGCAGAACACCCCCATCGGCGACGGCCCCGTGCTGCTGCCCGACAAC
CACTACCTGAGCTACCAGTCCAAGCTGAGCAAAGACCCCAACGAGAAGCGCGATCACATGGTCCTGCTGG
AGTTCGTGACCGCCGCCGGGATCACTCTCGGCATGGACGAGCTGTACAAGTAAGAATTCTACCGGGTAGG
GGAGGCGCTTTTCCCAAGGCAGTCTGGAGCATGCGCTTTAGCAGCCCCGCTGGGCACTTGGCGCTACACA
AGTGGCCTCTGGCCTCGCACACATTCCACATCCACCGGTAGGCGCCAACCGGCTCCGTTCTTTGGTGGCC
CCTTCGCGCCACCTTCTACTCCTCCCCTAGTCAGGAAGTTCCCCCCCGCCCCGCAGCTCGCGTCGTGCAG
GACGTGACAAATGGAAGTAGCACGTCTCACTAGTCTCGTGCAGATGGACAGCACCGCTGAGCAATGGAAG
CGGGTAGGCCTTTGGGGCAGCGGCCAATAGCAGCTTTGCTCCTTCGCTTTCTGGGCTCAGAGGCTGGGAA
GGGGTGGGTCCGGGGGCGGGCTCAGGGGCGGGCTCAGGGGCGGGGCGGGCGCCCGAAGGTCCTCCGGAGG
CCCGGCATTCTGCACGCTTCAAAAGCGCACGTCTGCCGCGCTGTTCTCCTCTTCCTCATCTCCGGGCCTT
TCGACCTGCAGCCCAAGCTTACCATGACCGAGTACAAGCCCACGGTGCGCCTCGCCACCCGCGACGACGT
CCCCAGGGCCGTACGCACCCTCGCCGCCGCGTTCGCCGACTACCCCGCCACGCGCCACACCGTCGATCCG
GACCGCCACATCGAGCGGGTCACCGAGCTGCAAGAACTCTTCCTCACGCGCGTCGGGCTCGACATCGGCA
AGGTGTGGGTCGCGGACGACGGCGCCGCGGTGGCGGTCTGGACCACGCCGGAGAGCGTCGAAGCGGGGGC
GGTGTTCGCCGAGATCGGCCCGCGCATGGCCGAGTTGAGCGGTTCCCGGCTGGCCGCGCAGCAACAGATG
GAAGGCCTCCTGGCGCCGCACCGGCCCAAGGAGCCCGCGTGGTTCCTGGCCACCGTCGGCGTCTCGCCCG
ACCACCAGGGCAAGGGTCTGGGCAGCGCCGTCGTGCTCCCCGGAGTGGAGGCGGCCGAGCGCGCCGGGGT
GCCCGCCTTCCTGGAGACCTCCGCGCCCCGCAACCTCCCCTTCTACGAGCGGCTCGGCTTCACCGTCACC
GCCGACGTCGAGGTGCCCGAAGGACCGCGCACCTGGTGCATGACCCGCAAGCCCGGTGCCTGACGCCCGC
CCCACGACCCGCAGCGCCCGACCGAAAGGAGCGCACGACCCCATGCATCGGCGTCTCGAGATATCAGTGG
TCCAGGCTCTAGTTTTGACTCAACAATATCACCAGCTGAAGCCTATAGAGTACGAGCCATAGATAAAATA
AAAGATTTTATTTAGTCTCCAGAAAAAGGGGGGAATGAAAGACCCCACCTGTAGGTTTGGCAAGCTAGCT
TAAGTAACGCCATTTTGCAAGGCATGGAAAAATACATAACTGAGAATAGAGAAGTTCAGATCAAGGTCAG
GAACAGATGGAACAGGGTCGACCCTAGAGAACCATCAGATGTTTCCAGGGTGCCCCAAGGACCTGAAATG
ACCCTGTGCCTTATTTGAACTAACCAATCAGTTCGCTTCTCGCTTCTGTTCGCGCGCTTCTGCTCCCCGA
GCTCAATAAAAGAGCCCACAACCCCTCACTCGGGGCGCCAGTCCTCCGATTGACTGAGTCGCCCGGGTAC
CCGTGTATCCAATAAACCCTCTTGCAGTTGCATCCGACTTGTGGTCTCGCTGTTCCTTGGGAGGGTCTCC
TCTGAGTGATTGACTACCCGTCAGCGGGGGTCTTTCATTTGGGGGCTCGTCCGGGATCGGGAGACCCCTG
CCCAGGGACCACCGACCCACCACCGGGAGGTAAGCTGGCTGCCTCGCGCGTTTCGGTGATGACGGTGAAA
ACCTCTGACACATGCAGCTCCCGGAGACGGTCACAGCTTGTCTGTAAGCGGATGCCGGGAGCAGACAAGC
CCGTCAGGGCGCGTCAGCGGGTGTTGGCGGGTGTCGGGGCGCAGCCATGACCCAGTCACGTAGCGATAGC
GGAGTGTAGATCCGGCTGTGGAATGTGTGTCAGTTAGGGTGTGGAAAGTCCCCAGGCTCCCCAGCAGGCA
GAAGTATGCAAAGCATGCATCTCAATTAGTCAGCAACCAGGTGTGGAAAGTCCCCAGGCTCCCCAGCAGG
CAGAAGTATGCAAAGCATGCATCTCAATTAGTCAGCAACCATAGTCCCGCCCCTAACTCCGCCCATCCCG
CCCCTAACTCCGCCCAGTTCCGCCCATTCTCCGCCCCATGGCTGACTAATTTTTTTTATTTATGCAGAGG
CCGAGGCCGCCTCGGCCTCTGAGCTATTCCAGAAGTAGTGAGGAGGCTTTTTTGGAGGCCTAGGCTTTTG
CAAAAAGCTTACTGGCTTAACTATGCGGCATCAGAGCAGATTGTACTGAGAGTGCACCATATGCGGTGTG
AAATACCGCACAGATGCGTAAGGAGAAAATACCGCATCAGGCGCTCTTCCGCTTCCTCGCTCACTGACTC
GCTGCGCTCGGTCGTTCGGCTGCGGCGAGCGGTATCAGCTCACTCAAAGGCGGTAATACGGTTATCCACA
GAATCAGGGGATAACGCAGGAAAGAACATGTGAGCAAAAGGCCAGCAAAAGGCCAGGAACCGTAAAAAGG
CCGCGTTGCTGGCGTTTTTCCATAGGCTCCGCCCCCCTGACGAGCATCACAAAAATCGACGCTCAAGTCA
GAGGTGGCGAAACCCGACAGGACTATAAAGATACCAGGCGTTTCCCCCTGGAAGCTCCCTCGTGCGCTCT
CCTGTTCCGACCCTGCCGCTTACCGGATACCTGTCCGCCTTTCTCCCTTCGGGAAGCGTGGCGCTTTCTC
ATAGCTCACGCTGTAGGTATCTCAGTTCGGTGTAGGTCGTTCGCTCCAAGCTGGGCTGTGTGCACGAACC
CCCCGTTCAGCCCGACCGCTGCGCCTTATCCGGTAACTATCGTCTTGAGTCCAACCCGGTAAGACACGAC
TTATCGCCACTGGCAGCAGCCACTGGTAACAGGATTAGCAGAGCGAGGTATGTAGGCGGTGCTACAGAGT
TCTTGAAGTGGTGGCCTAACTACGGCTACACTAGAAGGACAGTATTTGGTATCTGCGCTCTGCTGAAGCC
AGTTACCTTCGGAAAAAGAGTTGGTAGCTCTTGATCCGGCAAACAAACCACCGCTGGTAGCGGTGGTTTT
TTTGTTTGCAAGCAGCAGATTACGCGCAGAAAAAAAGGATCTCAAGAAGATCCTTTGATCTTTTCTACGG
GGTCTGACGCTCAGTGGAACGAAAACTCACGTTAAGGGATTTTGGTCATGAGATTATCAAAAAGGATCTT
CACCTAGATCCTTTTAAATTAAAAATGAAGTTTTAAATCAATCTAAAGTATATATGAGTAAACTTGGTCT
GACAGTTACCAATGCTTAATCAGTGAGGCACCTATCTCAGCGATCTGTCTATTTCGTTCATCCATAGTTG
CCTGACTCCCCGTCGTGTAGATAACTACGATACGGGAGGGCTTACCATCTGGCCCCAGTGCTGCAATGAT
ACCGCGAGACCCACGCTCACCGGCTCCAGATTTATCAGCAATAAACCAGCCAGCCGGAAGGGCCGAGCGC
AGAAGTGGTCCTGCAACTTTATCCGCCTCCATCCAGTCTATTAATTGTTGCCGGGAAGCTAGAGTAAGTA
GTTCGCCAGTTAATAGTTTGCGCAACGTTGTTGCCATTGCTGCAGGCATCGTGGTGTCACGCTCGTCGTT
TGGTATGGCTTCATTCAGCTCCGGTTCCCAACGATCAAGGCGAGTTACATGATCCCCCATGTTGTGCAAA
AAAGCGGTTAGCTCCTTCGGTCCTCCGATCGTTGTCAGAAGTAAGTTGGCCGCAGTGTTATCACTCATGG
TTATGGCAGCACTGCATAATTCTCTTACTGTCATGCCATCCGTAAGATGCTTTTCTGTGACTGGTGAGTA
CTCAACCAAGTCATTCTGAGAATAGTGTATGCGGCGACCGAGTTGCTCTTGCCCGGCGTCAACACGGGAT
AATACCGCGCCACATAGCAGAACTTTAAAAGTGCTCATCATTGGAAAACGTTCTTCGGGGCGAAAACTCT
CAAGGATCTTACCGCTGTTGAGATCCAGTTCGATGTAACCCACTCGTGCACCCAACTGATCTTCAGCATC
TTTTACTTTCACCAGCGTTTCTGGGTGAGCAAAAACAGGAAGGCAAAATGCCGCAAAAAAGGGAATAAGG
GCGACACGGAAATGTTGAATACTCATACTCTTCCTTTTTCAATATTATTGAAGCATTTATCAGGGTTATT
GTCTCATGAGCGGATACATATTTGAATGTATTTAGAAAAATAAACAAATAGGGGTTCCGCGCACATTTCC
CCGAAAAGTGCCACCTGACGTCTAAGAAACCATTATTA
Features (pLannotate 1.2.2; 19 found; start..end, strand, type, name):
    139..518     +  enhancer       CMV enhancer: human cytomegalovirus immediate early enhancer
    519..722     +  promoter       CMV promoter: human cytomegalovirus (CMV) immediate early promoter
    723..898     +  LTR            5' LTR (truncated): truncated long terminal repeat from Moloney murine sarcoma virus
   1020..1294    +  misc_feature   MESV Ψ (fragment): packaging signal of murine embryonic stem cell virus
   1361..1777    +  CDS            gag (truncated): truncated Moloney murine leukemia virus (MMLV) gag gene lacking the start codon
   1817..2166    +  promoter       TRE3GV promoter: 3rd-generation Tet-responsive promoter that can be activated by binding of Tet-On® 3G, optimized for retroviral and lentiviral vectors
   2182..3594    +  CDS            MLKL: MLKL_HUMAN - Experimental evidence at protein level: Swiss-Prot protein existence level 1. Pseudokinase that plays a key role in TNF-induced necroptosis, a programmed cell death process (PubMed:22265413, PubMed:22265414, PubMed:22421439, PubMed:24316671). Does not have protein kinase activity (PubMed:22265413, PubMed:22265414, PubMed:22421439, PubMed:24316671). Activated following phosphorylation by RIPK3, leading to homotrimerization, localization to the plasma membrane and execution of programmed necrosis characterized by calcium influx and plasma membrane damage (PubMed:22265413, PubMed:222
   3604..4323    +  CDS            mVenus: Venus YFP with monomerizing A206K mutation (Nagai et al., 2002; Kremers et al., 2006) mammalian codon-optimized
   4334..4833    +  promoter       PGK promoter: mouse phosphoglycerate kinase 1 promoter
   4854..5453    +  CDS            PuroR: puromycin N-acetyltransferase; pac from Streptomyces alboniger; confers resistance to puromycin
   5520..5592    +  CDS            env (fragment): murine leukemia virus gPr80 envelope polyprotein precursor; env; proteolytically cleaved into gp70SU and p15TM subunits
   5634..6059    +  LTR            3' LTR (ΔU3): self-inactivating 3' long terminal repeat (LTR) from Moloney murine leukemia virus
   6128..6168    +  CDS            rop (fragment): Rop protein, which maintains plasmids at low copy number; rop
   6270..6308    +  misc_feature   bom (fragment): basis of mobility region from pBR322
   6325..6654    +  promoter       SV40 promoter: SV40 enhancer and early promoter
   6660..6761    +  misc_feature   bom (fragment): basis of mobility region from pBR322
   6947..7535    -  rep_origin     ori: high-copy-number ColE1/pMB1/pBR322/pUC origin of replication
   7706..8566    -  CDS            AmpR: β-lactamase; bla; confers resistance to ampicillin, carbenicillin, and related antibiotics
   8567..8671    -  promoter       AmpR promoter: bla
