[The description below was written by a language model from this plasmid's Addgene catalogue record and pLannotate feature annotations shown in this document.]
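Description:
hMLKL-Venus is a doxycycline-inducible (Tet-On) gammaretroviral expression plasmid built on the Clontech pRetroX-TRE3G backbone (listed as "pRetrX-TRE3G") and intended for delivery and expression of a fluorescently tagged human MLKL in mammalian cells. It is propagated in E. coli through a high-copy ColE1/pUC-type origin with ampicillin selection (AmpR under its own bla promoter). Transduced mammalian cells are selected with puromycin, using a puromycin N-acetyltransferase gene driven by the mouse PGK promoter inside the proviral region.

The viral portion begins with a hybrid CMV enhancer/promoter fused to a truncated 5' LTR, which drives production of genomic RNA in packaging cells. It is followed by a Ψ packaging signal fragment and a truncated, start-codon-less gag segment that aids encapsidation. The 3' LTR carries a U3 deletion, so the integrated provirus is self-inactivating and payload transcription depends on the internal promoters. The first of these is TRE3GV, a third-generation Tet-responsive promoter that is active only when Tet-On 3G transactivator, which this plasmid does not encode and must be supplied separately, binds in the presence of doxycycline. It drives full-length human MLKL, cloned between ClaI and EcoRI sites, fused at its C terminus to Venus. The annotation identifies the fluorophore as the monomeric A206K variant, mVenus.

MLKL is the pseudokinase that executes necroptosis after RIPK3 phosphorylation, oligomerizing and moving to the plasma membrane. Inducible control therefore allows stable lines to be established before this potentially cytotoxic protein is switched on. The Venus tag permits live imaging of its localization, consistent with the associated study of MLKL phosphatidylinositol binding during necroptosis.
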