Addgene plasmid #106078: hMLKL-Venus
Purpose: expression in mammalian cells
Depositing lab: Douglas Green. Depositing organization: St. Jude Children's Research Hospital. Publication: Sequential Engagement of Distinct MLKL Phosphatidylinositol-Binding Sites Executes Necroptosis. Quarato G, Guy CS, Grace CR, Llambi F, Nourse A, Rodriguez DA, Wakefield R, Frase S, Moldoveanu T, Green DR. Mol Cell. 2016 Feb 18;61(4):589-601. doi: 10.1016/j.molcel.2016.01.011. Epub 2016 Feb 4. PubMed 26853145.
Backbone
  Vector backbone: pRetrX-TRE3G
  Backbone manufacturer: Clontech
  Backbone size w/o insert (bp): 6600
  Total vector size (bp): 8720
  Vector type: Mammalian Expression, Retroviral ; Tet-On retrovirus
  Selectable markers: Puromycin
Growth in bacteria
  Bacterial resistance: Ampicillin, 100 μg/mL
  Growth temperature: 37°C
  Growth strain: NEB Stable
  Copy number: Unknown
Gene/Insert
  Gene/Insert name: human MLKL-Venus (alt name: full length human MLKL-Venus)
  Species: H. sapiens (human)
  Insert size (bp): 1822
  GenBank ID: NM_152649.3
  Entrez Gene: MLKL (a.k.a. hMLKL)
  Promoter: Dox-inducible
  Tag / fusion protein: Venus (C terminal on insert)
  Cloning method: Restriction Enzyme; 5′ cloning site ClaI (not destroyed); 3′ cloning site EcoRI (not destroyed)
  Sequencing primers: 5′ atcgatACCATGGAAAATTTGAAGC; 3′ gaattcTTACTTGTACAGCTCGTCCATG
Terms and licenses: Academic/Nonprofit Terms; Industry Terms: Not Available to Industry
How to cite: hMLKL-Venus was a gift from Douglas Green (Addgene plasmid # 106078 ; http://n2t.net/addgene:106078 ; RRID:Addgene_106078)
